Addgene plasmid #13416: pFbx15(-544/-527)-TK-Luc/Sox-m2
Depositing lab: Shinya Yamanaka. Depositing organization: Kyoto University, Center for iPS Cell Research and Application. Publication: Fbx15 is a novel target of Oct3/4 but is dispensable for embryonic stem cell self-renewal and mouse development. Tokuzawa Y, Kaiho E, Maruyama M, Takahashi K, Mitsui K, Maeda M, Niwa H, Yamanaka S. Mol Cell Biol. 2003 Apr . 23(8):2699-708. 10.1128/MCB.23.8.2699-2708.2003 PubMed 12665572.
Backbone
  Vector backbone: pTAL-Luc
  Backbone manufacturer: Clonetech
  Backbone size w/o insert (bp): 5000
  Vector type: Mammalian Expression, Luciferase
Growth in bacteria
  Bacterial resistance: Ampicillin, 100 μg/mL
  Growth temperature: 37°C
  Growth strain: DH5alpha
  Copy number: High Copy
Gene/Insert
  Gene/Insert name: Upstream region of mouse Fbx15 gene
  Species: M. musculus (mouse)
  Insert size (bp): 20
  Mutation: Mutated in Sox2 binding site
  Cloning method: Restriction Enzyme; 5′ cloning site MluI (not destroyed); 3′ cloning site BglII (destroyed during cloning)
  Sequencing primers: 5′ pGV-2U
Terms and licenses: Academic/Nonprofit Terms; Industry Terms: Not Available to Industry
Depositor comments: The sequence of primer pGV-2U is ACT AAC ATA CGC TCT CCA TCA A.
How to cite: pFbx15(-544/-527)-TK-Luc/Sox-m2 was a gift from Shinya Yamanaka (Addgene plasmid # 13416 ; http://n2t.net/addgene:13416 ; RRID:Addgene_13416)
