[The description below was written by a language model from this plasmid's Addgene catalogue record.]
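Description:
pFbx15(-544/-527)-TK-Luc/Sox-m2 is a mammalian luciferase reporter plasmid built on the commercial pTAL-Luc backbone (about 5 kb). In this type of vector, a luciferase gene sits downstream of a minimal promoter that has little activity on its own; the "TK" in the construct name points to a thymidine kinase-derived minimal promoter. Candidate enhancer elements can therefore be tested by placing them just upstream. The plasmid is maintained in E. coli at high copy number under ampicillin selection. The record does not list a mammalian selection marker, which is consistent with use in transient transfection assays.

The insert is a very short fragment of roughly 20 bp from the upstream region of the mouse Fbx15 gene, corresponding by name to positions -544 to -527. It was cloned between the MluI and BglII sites, with MluI retained and BglII destroyed during cloning. This version carries a mutation in the Sox2 binding site of the element, and the "Sox-m2" suffix marks it as one of the Sox-site mutant variants. The exact base changes are not stated in the record.

The associated study identified Fbx15 as a target of Oct3/4 in embryonic stem cells. The construct therefore most plausibly serves as a mutant comparator to a corresponding wild-type enhancer reporter, so that the loss or retention of luciferase activity shows how much the Sox2 site contributes to enhancer function. No feature table was provided, so the details of the promoter, the polyadenylation signals and the replication origin rest on the general design of the backbone and not on an annotated sequence.
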