>Addgene plasmid #13416 | pFbx15(-544/-527)-TK-Luc/Sox-m2 | addgene partial sequence | sequence record 19793 | RVprimer3 5'-CTAGCAAAATAGGCTGTCCC-3'
TATCGATAGGTACCGAGCTCTTACGCGTCCCAGATGTGCTTTATCATACCCATTGGATCTGCCGCCCCGA
CTGCATCTGCGTGTTCGAATTCGCCAATGACAAGACGCTGGGCGGGGTTTGTGTCATCATAGAACTAAAG
ACATGCAAATATATTTCTTCCGGGGACACCGCCAGCAAACGCGAGCAACGGGCCACGGGGATGAAGCAGA
AGCTTGGCATTCCGGTACTGTTGGTAAAGCCACCATGGAAGACGCCAAAAACATAAAGAAAGGCCCGGCG
CCATTCTATCCGCTGGAAGATGGAACCGCTGGAGAGCAACTGCATAAGGCTATGAAGAGATACGCCCTGG
TTCCTGGAACAATTGCTTTTACAGATGCACATATCGAGGTGGACATCACTTACGCTGAGTACTTCGAAAT
GTCCGTTCGGTTGGCAGAAGCTATGAAACGATATGGGCTGAATACAAATCACAGAATCGTCGTATGCAGT
GAAAACTCTCTTCAATTCTTTATGCCGGTGTTGGGCGCGTTATTTATCGGAGTTGCAGTTGCGCCCGCGA
ACGACATTTATAATGAACGTGAATTGCTCAACAGTATGGGCATTTCGCAGCCTACCGTGGTGTTCGTTTC
CAAAAAGGGGTTGCAAAAAATTTTGAACGTGCAAAAAAAGCTCCCAATCATCCAAAAAATTATTATCATG
GATTCTAAAACGGATTACCAGGGATTTCAGTCGATGTACACGTTCGTCACATCTCATCTACCTCCCGGTT
TTAATGAATACGATTTTGTGCCAGAGTCCTTCGATAGGGACAAGACAATTGCACTGATCATG
